Addgene plasmid #38068: pFRT/TO/HIS/FLAG/HA-HNRNPU
Depositing lab: Markus Landthaler. Depositing organization: Max-Delbrueck-Centrum fuer Molekulare Medizin (MDC). Publication: The mRNA-Bound Proteome and Its Global Occupancy Profile on Protein-Coding Transcripts. Baltz AG, Munschauer M, Schwanhausser B, Vasile A, Murakawa Y, Schueler M, Youngs N, Penfold-Brown D, Drew K, Milek M, Wyler E, Bonneau R, Selbach M, Dieterich C, Landthaler M. Mol Cell. 2012 Jun 8;46(5):674-90. 10.1016/j.molcel.2012.05.021 PubMed 22681889.
Backbone
  Vector backbone: pFRT/TO/HIS/FLAG/HA-DEST
  Backbone size w/o insert (bp): 5496
  Total vector size (bp): 7917
  Vector type: Mammalian Expression
  Selectable markers: Hygromycin
Growth in bacteria
  Bacterial resistance: Ampicillin, 100 μg/mL
  Growth temperature: 37°C
  Growth strain: DH5alpha
  Copy number: Unknown
Gene/Insert
  Gene/Insert name: HNRNPU heterogeneous nuclear ribonucleoprotein U (scaffold attachment factor A) (alt name: HNRPU; SAF-A; U21.1; hnRNP U)
  Species: H. sapiens (human)
  Insert size (bp): 2421
  GenBank ID: NM_004501.3
  Entrez Gene: HNRNPU (a.k.a. DEE54, EIEE54, GRIP120, HNRNPU-AS1, HNRPU, SAF-A, SAFA, U21.1, hnRNP U, pp120)
  Tag / fusion protein: HIS/FLAG/HA (N terminal on backbone)
  Cloning method: Gateway Cloning
  Sequencing primers: 5′ CMV; 3′ BGH
Terms and licenses: Academic/Nonprofit Terms; Industry Terms: Not Available to Industry
How to cite: pFRT/TO/HIS/FLAG/HA-HNRNPU was a gift from Markus Landthaler (Addgene plasmid # 38068 ; http://n2t.net/addgene:38068 ; RRID:Addgene_38068)
