[The description below was written by a language model from this plasmid's Addgene catalogue record and pLannotate feature annotations shown in this document.]
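Description:
pFRT/TO/HIS/FLAG/HA-HNRNPU is a mammalian expression plasmid made by Gateway recombination of the human HNRNPU coding sequence (heterogeneous nuclear ribonucleoprotein U, also called SAF-A) into the pFRT/TO/HIS/FLAG/HA-DEST destination vector. It is propagated in E. coli through a high-copy ColE1/pUC-type origin with ampicillin resistance. An f1 ori fragment and remnants of lac regulatory elements are also annotated in the backbone.

Expression is driven by the CMV enhancer/promoter. Directly downstream are short tet operator-containing segments, which the annotation software labels as PLtetO-1 and TRE3GV fragments. This fits the "TO" in the name: in cells expressing the Tet repressor, transcription would be held off until tetracycline or doxycycline is added. The backbone supplies an N-terminal His/FLAG/HA tag. His and FLAG fragments are annotated upstream of attB1, while HA is not separately detected in the feature table. The HNRNPU open reading frame lies between attB1 and attB2 and is followed by the bGH polyadenylation signal. A V5 tag is annotated downstream of attB2, and the record does not indicate whether it is translated. The software matched the insert to the mouse orthologue, but the catalogue specifies the human gene.

An FRT site sits directly upstream of a hygromycin resistance gene that has an SV40 poly(A) signal but no complete promoter of its own. This arrangement is typical of FLP-mediated integration into a host cell line carrying a genomic FRT site, where correct insertion activates hygromycin resistance and yields isogenic stable lines. The associated publication concerns the mRNA-bound proteome, so the likely uses are inducible expression and affinity purification of tagged HNRNPU in RNA-binding studies. The sequenced record is 7,784 nt, slightly shorter than the 7,917 bp listed in the catalogue.
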