Features (pLannotate 1.2.2; 26 found; start..end, strand, type, name):
   2337..2361    -  protein_bind   attB2: mutant version of attB; recombination site for the Gateway® BP reaction BP Clonase™
   2414..2455    +  CDS            V5 tag: epitope tag from simian virus 5
   2541..2765    +  polyA_signal   bGH poly(A) signal: bovine growth hormone polyadenylation signal
   2769..2790    +  promoter       SV40 promoter (fragment): SV40 enhancer and early promoter
   2811..3044    +  rep_origin     f1 ori (fragment) (sequence partly withheld): f1 bacteriophage origin of replication; arrow indicates direction of (+) strand synthesis
   3049..3096    +  protein_bind   FRT: FLP-mediated recombination occurs in the 8-bp core sequence TCTAGAAA (Turan and Bode, 2011). FLP recombinase from the Saccharomyces cerevisiae 2μ plasmid
   3104..4126    +  CDS            HygR: aminoglycoside phosphotransferase from E. coli; aph(4)-Ia; confers resistance to hygromycin
   4136..4261    +  CDS            ble (fragment): BLE_KLEPN - Experimental evidence at protein level: Swiss-Prot protein existence level 1. Binding protein with a strong affinity to the bleomycin family of antibiotics. Binds to CL990; an antimitotic-antibiotic compound. From Klebsiella pneumoniae.
   4256..4377    +  polyA_signal   SV40 poly(A) signal: SV40 polyadenylation signal
   4450..4466    -  protein_bind   lac operator: The lac repressor binds to the lac operator to inhibit transcription in E. coli. This inhibition can be relieved by adding lactose or isopropyl-β-D-thiogalactopyranoside (IPTG). lac repressor encoded by lacI
   4474..4504    -  promoter       lac promoter: promoter for the E. coli lac operon
   4519..4540    -  protein_bind   CAP binding site: CAP binding activates transcription in the presence of cAMP. E. coli catabolite activator protein
   4553..4645    -  CDS            lacI (fragment): lac repressor; lacI; The lac repressor binds to the lac operator to inhibit transcription in E. coli. This inhibition can be relieved by adding lactose or isopropyl-β-D-thiogalactopyranoside (IPTG).
   4828..5416    -  rep_origin     ori: high-copy-number ColE1/pMB1/pBR322/pUC origin of replication
   5587..6447    -  CDS            AmpR: β-lactamase; bla; confers resistance to ampicillin, carbenicillin, and related antibiotics
   6448..6552    -  promoter       AmpR promoter: bla
   6611..6663    -  misc_feature   bom (fragment): basis of mobility region from pBR322
   6818..7197    +  enhancer       CMV enhancer: human cytomegalovirus immediate early enhancer
   7198..7401    +  promoter       CMV promoter: human cytomegalovirus (CMV) immediate early promoter
   7403..7422    +  promoter       PLtetO-1 promoter (fragment): modified phage lambda PL promoter with tet operator sites (Lutz and Bujard, 1997)
   7424..7443    +  promoter       PLtetO-1 promoter (fragment): modified phage lambda PL promoter with tet operator sites (Lutz and Bujard, 1997)
   7451..7484    +  promoter       TRE3GV promoter (fragment): 3rd-generation Tet-responsive promoter that can be activated by binding of Tet-On® 3G, optimized for retroviral and lentiviral vectors
   7576..7599    +  CDS            9xHis (fragment): 9xHis affinity tag
   7606..7626    +  CDS            FLAG (fragment): FLAG® epitope tag, followed by an enterokinase cleavage site
   7669..7693    +  protein_bind   attB1: mutant version of attB; recombination site for the Gateway® BP reaction BP Clonase™
   7699..2332    +  CDS            Hnrnpu (across the origin): HNRPU_MOUSE - Also known as Hnrpu From Mus musculus (Mouse).
>Addgene plasmid #38068 | pFRT/TO/HIS/FLAG/HA-HNRNPU | addgene full sequence | sequence record 352285 | Addgene NGS Result
TCTCAAGGCCGAGCTCATGGAGCGACTCCAGGCTGCGCTGGACGACGAGGAGGCCGGGGGCCGCCCCGCC
ATGGAGCCCGGGAACGGCAGCCTAGACCTGGGCGGGGATTCCGCTGGGCGCTCGGGAGCAGGCCTCGAGC
AGGAGGCCGCGGCCGGCGGCGATGAAGAGGAGGAGGAAGAGGAAGAGGAGGAGGAAGGAATCTCCGCTCT
GGACGGCGACCAGATGGAGCTAGGAGAGGAGAACGGGGCCGCGGGGGCGGCCGACTCGGGCCCGATGGAG
GAGGAGGAGGCCGCCTCGGAAGACGAGAACGGCGACGATCAGGGTTTCCAGGAAGGGGAAGATGAGCTCG
GGGACGAAGAGGAAGGCGCGGGCGACGAGAACGGGCACGGGGAGCAGCAGCCTCAACCGCCGGCGACGCA
GCAGCAACAGCCCCAACAGCAGCGCGGGGCCGCCAAGGAGGCCGCGGGGAAGAGCAGCGGCCCCACCTCG
CTGTTCGCGGTGACGGTGGCGCCGCCCGGGGCGAGGCAGGGCCAGCAGCAGGCGGGAGGGGACGGCAAAA
CAGAACAGAAAGGCGGAGATAAAAAGAGGGGTGTTAAAAGACCACGAGAAGATCATGGCCGTGGATATTT
TGAGTACATTGAAGAGAACAAGTATAGCAGAGCCAAATCTCCTCAGCCACCTGTTGAAGAAGAAGATGAA
CACTTCGATGACACAGTGGTTTGTCTTGATACTTATAATTGTGATCTACATTTTAAAATATCAAGAGATC
GTCTCAGTGCTTCTTCCCTTACAATGGAGAGTTTTGCTTTTCTTTGGGCTGGAGGAAGAGCATCCTATGG
TGTGTCAAAAGGCAAAGTGTGTTTTGAGATGAAGGTTACAGAGAAGATCCCAGTAAGGCATTTATATACA
AAAGATATTGACATACATGAAGTTCGTATTGGCTGGTCACTAACTACAAGTGGAATGTTACTTGGTGAAG
AAGAATTTTCTTATGGGTATTCTCTAAAAGGAATAAAAACATGCAACTGTGAGACTGAAGATTATGGAGA
AAAGTTTGATGAAAATGATGTGATTACATGTTTTGCTAACTTTGAAAGTGATGAAGTAGAACTCTCGTAT
GCTAAGAATGGACAAGATCTTGGCGTTGCCTTCAAAATCAGTAAGGAAGTTCTTGCTGGACGGCCACTGT
TCCCGCATGTTCTCTGCCACAACTGTGCAGTTGAATTTAATTTTGGTCAGAAGGAAAAGCCATATTTTCC
AATACCTGAAGAGTATACTTTCATCCAGAACGTCCCCTTAGAGGATCGAGTTAGAGGACCAAAGGGGCCT
GAAGAGAAGAAAGATTGTGAAGTTGTGATGATGATTGGCTTGCCAGGAGCTGGAAAAACTACCTGGGTTA
CTAAACATGCAGCAGAAAATCCAGGGAAATATAACATTCTTGGCACAAATACTATTATGGATAAGATGAT
GGTGGCAGGTTTTAAGAAGCAAATGGCAGATACTGGAAAACTGAACACACTGTTGCAGAGAGCCCCCCAG
TGTCTTGGGAAATTTATTGAGATTGCTGCCCGAAAGAAGCGAAATTTTATTCTGGATCAGACAAATGTGT
CTGCTGCTGCCCAGAGGAGAAAAATGTGCCTGTTTGCAGGCTTCCAGCGAAAAGCTGTTGTAGTTTGCCC
AAAAGATGAAGACTATAAGCAAAGAACACAGAAGAAAGCAGAAGTAGAGGGGAAAGACCTACCAGAACAT
GCGGTCCTCAAAATGAAAGGAAACTTTACCCTCCCAGAGGTAGCTGAGTGCTTTGATGAAATAACCTATG
TTGAACTTCAGAAGGAAGAAGCCCAAAAACTCTTGGAGCAATATAAGGAAGAAAGCAAAAAGGCTCTTCC
ACCAGAAAAGAAACAGAACACTGGCTCAAAGAAAAGCAATAAAAATAAGAGTGGCAAGAACCAGTTTAAC
AGAGGTGGTGGCCATAGAGGACGTGGAGGATTCAATATGCGTGGTGGAAATTTCAGAGGAGGAGCCCCTG
GGAATCGTGGCGGATATAATAGGAGGGGCAACATGCCACAGAGAGGTGGTGGCGGTGGAGGAAGTGGTGG
AATCGGCTATCCATACCCTCGTGCCCCTGTTTTTCCTGGCCGTGGTAGTTACTCAAACAGAGGGAACTAC
AACAGAGGTGGAATGCCCAACAGAGGGAACTACAACCAGAACTTCAGAGGACGAGGAAACAATCGTGGCT
ACAAAAATCAATCTCAGGGCTACAACCAGTGGCAGCAGGGTCAATTCTGGGGTCAGAAGCCATGGAGTCA
GCATTATCACCAAGGATATTATTAGGACCCAGCTTTCTTGTACAAAGTGGTTGATATCCAGCACAGTGGC
GGCCGCTCAAGTCTAGAGGGCCCGCGGTTCGAAGGTAAGCCTATCCCTAACCCTCTCCTCGGTCTCGATT
CTACGCGTACCTGATCCGCGGCCGCATAGATAACTGATCCAGTGTGCCTCGAGTCTAGAGGGCCCGTTTA
AACCCGCTGATCAGCCTCGACTGTGCCTTCTAGTTGCCAGCCATCTGTTGTTTGCCCCTCCCCCGTGCCT
TCCTTGACCCTGGAAGGTGCCACTCCCACTGTCCTTTCCTAATAAAATGAGGAAATTGCATCGCATTGTC
TGAGTAGGTGTCATTCTATTCTGGGGGGTGGGGTGGGGCAGGACAGCAAGGGGGAGGATTGGGAAGACAA
TAGCAGGCATGCTGGGGATGCGGTGGGCTCTATGGCTTCTGAGGCGGAAAGAACCAGCTGGGGCTCTAGG
GGGTATCCCC
[124 nt withheld, positions 2811-2934]
C
[91 nt withheld, positions 2936-3026]
AGGGTGATGGTTCACGTACCTAGAAGTTCCTATTCCGAAGTTCCTATTCTCTAGAAAGTATAGGAACTTC
CTTGGCCAAAAAGCCTGAACTCACCGCGACGTCTGTCGAGAAGTTTCTGATCGAAAAGTTCGACAGCGTC
TCCGACCTGATGCAGCTCTCGGAGGGCGAAGAATCTCGTGCTTTCAGCTTCGATGTAGGAGGGCGTGGAT
ATGTCCTGCGGGTAAATAGCTGCGCCGATGGTTTCTACAAAGATCGTTATGTTTATCGGCACTTTGCATC
GGCCGCGCTCCCGATTCCGGAAGTGCTTGACATTGGGGAATTCAGCGAGAGCCTGACCTATTGCATCTCC
CGCCGTGCACAGGGTGTCACGTTGCAAGACCTGCCTGAAACCGAACTGCCCGCTGTTCTGCAGCCGGTCG
CGGAGGCCATGGATGCGATCGCTGCGGCCGATCTTAGCCAGACGAGCGGGTTCGGCCCATTCGGACCGCA
AGGAATCGGTCAATACACTACATGGCGTGATTTCATATGCGCGATTGCTGATCCCCATGTGTATCACTGG
CAAACTGTGATGGACGACACCGTCAGTGCGTCCGTCGCGCAGGCTCTCGATGAGCTGATGCTTTGGGCCG
AGGACTGCCCCGAAGTCCGGCACCTCGTGCACGCGGATTTCGGCTCCAACAATGTCCTGACGGACAATGG
CCGCATAACAGCGGTCATTGACTGGAGCGAGGCGATGTTCGGGGATTCCCAATACGAGGTCGCCAACATC
TTCTTCTGGAGGCCGTGGTTGGCTTGTATGGAGCAGCAGACGCGCTACTTCGAGCGGAGGCATCCGGAGC
TTGCAGGATCGCCGCGGCTCCGGGCGTATATGCTCCGCATTGGTCTTGACCAACTCTATCAGAGCTTGGT
TGACGGCAATTTCGATGATGCAGCTTGGGCGCAGGGTCGATGCGACGCAATCGTCCGATCCGGAGCCGGG
ACTGTCGGGCGTACACAAATCGCCCGCAGAAGCGCGGCCGTCTGGACCGATGGCTGTGTAGAAGTACTCG
CCGATAGTGGAAACCGACGCCCCAGCACTCGTCCGAGGGCAAAGGAATAGCACGTACTACGAGATTTCGA
TTCCACCGCCGCCTTCTATGAAAGGTTGGGCTTCGGAATCGTTTTCCGGGACGCCGGCTGGATGATCCTC
CAGCGCGGGGATCTCATGCTGGAGTTCTTCGCCCACCCCAACTTGTTTATTGCAGCTTATAATGGTTACA
AATAAAGCAATAGCATCACAAATTTCACAAATAAAGCATTTTTTTCACTGCATTCTAGTTGTGGTTTGTC
CAAACTCATCAATGTATCTTATCATGTCTGTATACCGTCGACCTCTAGCTAGAGCTTGGCGTAATCATGG
TCATAGCTGTTTCCTGTGTGAAATTGTTATCCGCTCACAATTCCACACAACATACGAGCCGGAAGCATAA
AGTGTAAAGCCTGGGGTGCCTAATGAGTGAGCTAACTCACATTAATTGCGTTGCGCTCACTGCCCGCTTT
CCAGTCGGGAAACCTGTCGTGCCAGCTGCATTAATGAATCGGCCAACGCGCGGGGAGAGGCGGTTTGCGT
ATTGGGCGCTCTTCCGCTTCCTCGCTCACTGACTCGCTGCGCTCGGTCGTTCGGCTGCGGCGAGCGGTAT
CAGCTCACTCAAAGGCGGTAATACGGTTATCCACAGAATCAGGGGATAACGCAGGAAAGAACATGTGAGC
AAAAGGCCAGCAAAAGGCCAGGAACCGTAAAAAGGCCGCGTTGCTGGCGTTTTTCCATAGGCTCCGCCCC
CCTGACGAGCATCACAAAAATCGACGCTCAAGTCAGAGGTGGCGAAACCCGACAGGACTATAAAGATACC
AGGCGTTTCCCCCTGGAAGCTCCCTCGTGCGCTCTCCTGTTCCGACCCTGCCGCTTACCGGATACCTGTC
CGCCTTTCTCCCTTCGGGAAGCGTGGCGCTTTCTCATAGCTCACGCTGTAGGTATCTCAGTTCGGTGTAG
GTCGTTCGCTCCAAGCTGGGCTGTGTGCACGAACCCCCCGTTCAGCCCGACCGCTGCGCCTTATCCGGTA
ACTATCGTCTTGAGTCCAACCCGGTAAGACACGACTTATCGCCACTGGCAGCAGCCACTGGTAACAGGAT
TAGCAGAGCGAGGTATGTAGGCGGTGCTACAGAGTTCTTGAAGTGGTGGCCTAACTACGGCTACACTAGA
AGAACAGTATTTGGTATCTGCGCTCTGCTGAAGCCAGTTACCTTCGGAAAAAGAGTTGGTAGCTCTTGAT
CCGGCAAACAAACCACCGCTGGTAGCGGTGGTTTTTTTGTTTGCAAGCAGCAGATTACGCGCAGAAAAAA
AGGATCTCAAGAAGATCCTTTGATCTTTTCTACGGGGTCTGACGCTCAGTGGAACGAAAACTCACGTTAA
GGGATTTTGGTCATGAGATTATCAAAAAGGATCTTCACCTAGATCCTTTTAAATTAAAAATGAAGTTTTA
AATCAATCTAAAGTATATATGAGTAAACTTGGTCTGACAGTTACCAATGCTTAATCAGTGAGGCACCTAT
CTCAGCGATCTGTCTATTTCGTTCATCCATAGTTGCCTGACTCCCCGTCGTGTAGATAACTACGATACGG
GAGGGCTTACCATCTGGCCCCAGTGCTGCAATGATACCGCGAGACCCACGCTCACCGGCTCCAGATTTAT
CAGCAATAAACCAGCCAGCCGGAAGGGCCGAGCGCAGAAGTGGTCCTGCAACTTTATCCGCCTCCATCCA
GTCTATTAATTGTTGCCGGGAAGCTAGAGTAAGTAGTTCGCCAGTTAATAGTTTGCGCAACGTTGTTGCC
ATTGCTACAGGCATCGTGGTGTCACGCTCGTCGTTTGGTATGGCTTCATTCAGCTCCGGTTCCCAACGAT
CAAGGCGAGTTACATGATCCCCCATGTTGTGCAAAAAAGCGGTTAGCTCCTTCGGTCCTCCGATCGTTGT
CAGAAGTAAGTTGGCCGCAGTGTTATCACTCATGGTTATGGCAGCACTGCATAATTCTCTTACTGTCATG
CCATCCGTAAGATGCTTTTCTGTGACTGGTGAGTACTCAACCAAGTCATTCTGAGAATAGTGTATGCGGC
GACCGAGTTGCTCTTGCCCGGCGTCAATACGGGATAATACCGCGCCACATAGCAGAACTTTAAAAGTGCT
CATCATTGGAAAACGTTCTTCGGGGCGAAAACTCTCAAGGATCTTACCGCTGTTGAGATCCAGTTCGATG
TAACCCACTCGTGCACCCAACTGATCTTCAGCATCTTTTACTTTCACCAGCGTTTCTGGGTGAGCAAAAA
CAGGAAGGCAAAATGCCGCAAAAAAGGGAATAAGGGCGACACGGAAATGTTGAATACTCATACTCTTCCT
TTTTCAATATTATTGAAGCATTTATCAGGGTTATTGTCTCATGAGCGGATACATATTTGAATGTATTTAG
AAAAATAAACAAATAGGGGTTCCGCGCACATTTCCCCGAAAAGTGCCACCTGACGTCGACGGATCGGGAG
ATCTCCCGATCCCCTATGGTGCACTCTCAGTACAATCTGCTCTGATGCCGCATAGTTAAGCCAGTATCTG
CTCCCTGCTTGTGTGTTGGAGGTCGCTGAGTAGTGCGCGAGCAAAATTTAAGCTACAACAAGGCAAGGCT
TGACCGACAATTGCATGAAGAATCTGCTTAGGGTTAGGCGTTTTGCGCTGCTTCGCGATGTACGGGCCAG
ATATACGCGTTGACATTGATTATTGACTAGTTATTAATAGTAATCAATTACGGGGTCATTAGTTCATAGC
CCATATATGGAGTTCCGCGTTACATAACTTACGGTAAATGGCCCGCCTGGCTGACCGCCCAACGACCCCC
GCCCATTGACGTCAATAATGACGTATGTTCCCATAGTAACGCCAATAGGGACTTTCCATTGACGTCAATG
GGTGGAGTATTTACGGTAAACTGCCCACTTGGCAGTACATCAAGTGTATCATATGCCAAGTACGCCCCCT
ATTGACGTCAATGACGGTAAATGGCCCGCCTGGCATTATGCCCAGTACATGACCTTATGGGACTTTCCTA
CTTGGCAGTACATCTACGTATTAGTCATCGCTATTACCATGGTGATGCGGTTTTGGCAGTACATCAATGG
GCGTGGATAGCGGTTTGACTCACGGGGATTTCCAAGTCTCCACCCCATTGACGTCAATGGGAGTTTGTTT
TGGCACCAAAATCAACGGGACTTTCCAAAATGTCGTAACAACTCCGCCCCATTGACGCAAATGGGCGGTA
GGCGTGTACGGTGGGAGGTCTATATAAGCAGAGCTCTCCCTATCAGTGATAGAGATCTCCCTATCAGTGA
TAGAGATCGTCGACGAGCTCGTTTAGTGAACCGTCAGATCGCCTGGAGACGCCATCCACGCTGTTTTGAC
CTCCATAGAAGACACCGGGACCGATCCAGCCTCCGGACTCTAGCGTTTAAACTTAAGCTTGGTACCATGC
ACCACCACCACCACCACCACCACATGGACTACAAGGACGACGATGACAAGTACCCTTATGACGTGCCCGA
TTACGCTTTGAACCAGATATCAACAAGTTTGTACAAAAAAGCAGGCTCCACCATGAGTTCCTCGCCTGTT
AATGTAAAAAAGCTGAAGGTGTCGGAGCTGAAAGAGGAGCTCAAGAAGCGACGCCTTTCTGACAAGGG
