>Addgene plasmid #38068 | pFRT/TO/HIS/FLAG/HA-HNRNPU | addgene partial sequence | sequence record 53424 | CMV-F 5'-CGCAAATGGGCGGTAGGCGTG-3'
CCTATCAGTGATAGAGATCTCCCTATCAGTGATAGAGATCGTCGACGAGCTCGTTTAGTGAACCGTCAGA
TCGCCTGGAGACGCCATCCACGCTGTTTTGACCTCCATAGAAGACACCGGGACCGATCCAGCCTCCGGAC
TCTAGCGTTTAAACTTAAGCTTGGTACCATGCACCACCACCACCACCACCACCACATGGACTACAAGGAC
GACGATGACAAGTACCCTTATGACGTGCCCGATTACGCTTTGAACCAGATATCAACAAGTTTGTACAAAA
AAGCAGGCTCCACCATGAGTTCCTCGCCTGTTAATGTAAAAAAGCTGAAGGTGTCGGAGCTGAAAGAGGA
GCTCAAGAAGCGACGCCTTTCTGACAAGGGTCTCAAGGCCGAGCTCATGGAGCGACTCCAGGCTGCGCTG
GACGACGAGGAGGCCGGGGGCCGCCCCGCCATGGAGCCCGGGAACGGCAGCCTAGACCTGGGCGGGGATT
CCGCTGGGCGCTCGGGAGCAGGCCTCGAGCAGGAGGCCGCGGCCGGCGGCGATGAAGAGGAGGAGGAAGA
GGAAGAGGAGGAGGAAGGAATCTCCGCTCTGGACGGCGACCAGATGGAGCTAGGAGAGGAGAACGGGGCC
GCGGGGGCGGCCGACTCGGGCCCGATGGAGGAGGAGGAGGCCGCCTCGGAAGACGAGAACGGCGACGATC
AGGGTTTCCAGGAAGGGGAAGATGAGCTCGGGGACGAAGAGGAAGGCGCGGGCGACGAGAACGGGCACGG
GGAGCAGCAGCCTCAACCGCCGGCGACGCAGCAGCAACAGCCCCAACAGCAGCGCGGGGCCGCCAAGGAG
GCCGCGGGGAAGAGCAGCGGCCCCACCTCGCTGTTCGCGGTGACGGTGGCGCCGCCC
